Addgene plasmid #224103: pDRF1 yemiRFP670
Purpose: Expressing yemiRFP670 in yeast
Depositing lab: Bas Teusink. Depositing organization: Vrije Universiteit Amsterdam.
Backbone
  Vector backbone: pDRF1-GW
  Vector type: Yeast Expression
  Selectable markers: URA3
Growth in bacteria
  Bacterial resistance: Ampicillin, 100 μg/mL
  Growth temperature: 37°C
  Growth strain: DH5alpha
  Copy number: High Copy
Gene/Insert
  Gene/Insert name: yemiRFP670
  Species: Synthetic
  Cloning method: Restriction Enzyme; 5′ cloning site Unknown (unknown if destroyed)
Terms and licenses: Academic/Nonprofit Terms; Industry Terms: Not Available to Industry
How to cite: pDRF1 yemiRFP670 was a gift from Bas Teusink (Addgene plasmid # 224103 ; http://n2t.net/addgene:224103 ; RRID:Addgene_224103)
