[The description below was written by a language model from this plasmid's Addgene catalogue record and pLannotate feature annotations shown in this document.]
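Description:
pDRF1 yemiRFP670 is a 7.9 kb yeast expression plasmid built on the pDRF1-GW backbone, an episomal E. coli–Saccharomyces cerevisiae shuttle vector. In bacteria it is maintained at high copy through a ColE1/pUC-type origin and selected with ampicillin via the β-lactamase gene. In yeast it replicates from the 2μ origin and is selected by uracil prototrophy through URA3 under its own promoter, a marker that can also be counterselected with 5-FOA. An f1 origin and remnants of a lac promoter/operator and lacZα region are carried over from the cloning-vector ancestry and have no evident role in the yeast application.

The payload is yemiRFP670, a synthetic coding sequence that the annotation matches to emiRFP670, a near-infrared fluorescent protein derived from a Rhodopseudomonas palustris bacteriophytochrome that needs biliverdin as a chromophore and has low acid sensitivity. The "ye" prefix suggests a yeast-adapted version, though the record does not say so. The open reading frame sits between attB1 and attB2 sites, the arrangement left by Gateway recombination into a destination vector, even though the catalogue lists restriction enzyme cloning with unknown sites. The ADH1 terminator lies downstream. The yeast promoter driving the insert is not named in the catalogue fields or feature table: the region upstream of attB1 is annotated only with fragmentary hits to S. cerevisiae genomic sequences (BRP1, YG007), which suggests a native yeast promoter segment that the annotation tool did not identify. The stated purpose is simply expression of yemiRFP670 in yeast, for example as a far-red/near-infrared fluorescent reporter.
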