Features (pLannotate 1.2.2; 25 found; start..end, strand, type, name):
      3..257     -  CDS            BRP1 (fragment): BRP1_YEAST - Protein predicted: Swiss-Prot protein existence level 4. From Saccharomyces cerevisiae (strain ATCC 204508 / S288c) (Baker's yeast).
    359..375     -  promoter       ARG4 promoter (fragment): S. cerevisiae ARG4
    480..563     +  CDS            YG007_YEAST: Protein predicted: Swiss-Prot protein existence level 4. From Saccharomyces cerevisiae (strain ATCC 204508 / S288c) (Baker's yeast).
    800..824     +  protein_bind   attB1: mutant version of attB; recombination site for the Gateway® BP reaction BP Clonase™
    843..1772    +  CDS            emiRFP670: emiRFP670 is a basic (constitutively fluorescent) near ir fluorescent protein published in 2020, derived from Rhodopseudomonas palustris. It has low acid sensitivity. It requires the cofactor biliverdin for fluorescence.
   1790..1814    -  protein_bind   attB2: mutant version of attB; recombination site for the Gateway® BP reaction BP Clonase™
   1842..1868    +  misc_feature   MCS (fragment): pBluescript multiple cloning site
   1877..1895    -  promoter       T7 promoter: promoter for bacteriophage T7 RNA polymerase
   1896..2039    +  CDS            ADH1 (fragment): ADH1_YEAST - Also known as ADC1. Experimental evidence at protein level: Swiss-Prot protein existence level 1. This isozyme preferentially catalyzes the conversion of primary unbranched alcohols to their corresponding aldehydes. Also shows activity toward secondary alcohols. From Saccharomyces cerevisiae (strain ATCC 204508 / S288c) (Baker's yeast).
   2043..2230    +  terminator     ADH1 terminator: S. cerevisiae ADH1; transcription terminator for the S. cerevisiae alcohol dehydrogenase 1 (ADH1) gene
   2238..2395    +  CDS            lacZα (fragment): LacZα fragment of β-galactosidase; lacZ fragment
   2401..2452    -  misc_feature   bom (fragment): basis of mobility region from pBR322
   2457..2540    +  CDS            RAF1 (fragment): RAF_YEAST - Experimental evidence at transcript level: Swiss-Prot protein existence level 2. Antagonizes transcriptional repression of recombinase FLP by REP1-REP2. May play a role in plasmid partitioning. From Saccharomyces cerevisiae (strain ATCC 204508 / S288c) (Baker's yeast).
   2694..4040    -  rep_origin     2μ ori: yeast 2μ plasmid origin of replication
   4045..4061    -  promoter       tet promoter (fragment): E. coli promoter for tetracycline efflux protein gene
   4151..4954    -  CDS            URA3: orotidine-5'-phosphate decarboxylase, required for uracil biosynthesis; S. cerevisiae URA3; yeast auxotrophic marker, counterselectable with 5-fluoroorotic acid (5-FOA)
   4955..5170    -  promoter       URA3 promoter: S. cerevisiae URA3
   5281..5385    +  promoter       AmpR promoter: bla
   5386..6246    +  CDS            AmpR: β-lactamase; bla; confers resistance to ampicillin, carbenicillin, and related antibiotics
   6417..7005    +  rep_origin     ori: high-copy-number ColE1/pMB1/pBR322/pUC origin of replication
   7188..7280    +  CDS            lacI (fragment): lac repressor; lacI; The lac repressor binds to the lac operator to inhibit transcription in E. coli. This inhibition can be relieved by adding lactose or isopropyl-β-D-thiogalactopyranoside (IPTG).
   7293..7314    +  protein_bind   CAP binding site: CAP binding activates transcription in the presence of cAMP. E. coli catabolite activator protein
   7329..7359    +  promoter       lac promoter: promoter for the E. coli lac operon
   7367..7383    +  protein_bind   lac operator: The lac repressor binds to the lac operator to inhibit transcription in E. coli. This inhibition can be relieved by adding lactose or isopropyl-β-D-thiogalactopyranoside (IPTG). lac repressor encoded by lacI
   7464..7892    -  rep_origin     f1 ori (sequence partly withheld): f1 bacteriophage origin of replication; arrow indicates direction of (+) strand synthesis
>Addgene plasmid #224103 | pDRF1 yemiRFP670 | addgene full sequence | sequence record 453813 | Addgene NGS Result
CAAGCTTCCTGAAACGGAGAAACATAAACAGGCATTGCTGGGATCACCCATACATCACTCTGTTTTGCCT
GACCTTTTCCGGTAATTTGAAAACAAACCCGGTCTCGAAGCGGAGATCCGGCGATAATTACCGCAGAAAT
AAACCCATACACGAGACGTAGAACCAGCCGCACATGGCCGGAGAAACTCCTGCGAGAATTTCGTAAACTC
GCGCGCATTGCATCTGTATTTCCTAATGCGGCACTTCCAGGCCTCGATCGAGACCGTTTATCCATTGCTT
TTTTGTTGTCTTTTTCCCTCGTTCACAGAAAGTCTGAAGAAGCTATAGTAGAACTATGAGCTTTTTTTGT
TTCTGTTTTCCTTTTTTTTTTTTTTACCTCTGTGGAAATTGTTACTCTCACACTCTTTAGTTCGTTTGTT
TGTTTTGTTTATTCCAATTATGACCGGTGACGAAACGTGGTCGATGGTGGGTACCGCTTATGCTCCCCTC
CATTAGTTTCGATTATATAAAAAGGCCAAATATTGTATTATTTTCAAATGTCCTATCATTATCGTCTAAC
ATCTAATTTCTCTTAAATTTTTTCTCTTTCTTTCCTATAACACCAATAGTGAAAATCTTTTTTTCTTCTA
TATCTACAAAAACTTTTTTTTTCTATCAACCTCGTTGATAAATTTTTTCTTTAACAATCGTTAATAATTA
ATTAATTGGAAAATAACCATTTTTTCTCTCTTTTATACACACATTCAAAAGAAAGAAAAAAAATATACCC
CAGCCTCGACTAGTGAATTCGCGGCCATCACAAGTTTGTACAAAAAAGCAGGCTGCTAGCCCATGGTCTA
GAATGGCTGAAGGTTCTGTTGCTAGACAACCAGATTTGTTGACTTGTGAACATGAAGAAATTCATTTGGC
TGGTTCTATTCAACCACATGGTGCTTTGTTGGTCGTTTCTGAACATGACCATAGAGTTATTCAAGCCTCT
GCTAATGCCGCTGAATTCTTAAACTTGGGTTCTGTTTTAGGTGTTCCATTAGCTGAAATTGATGGTGATT
TGTTAATTAAGATTTTACCACATTTAGATCCAACCGCTGAAGGTATGCCAGTTGCTGTTAGATGTAGAAT
CGGTAATCCTTCCACTGAATACTGTGGTTTGATGCATAGACCACCAGAAGGTGGTTTGATTATTGAATTG
GAAAGAGCTGGTCCATCTATTGATTTATCCGGTACTTTGGCTCCAGCTTTGGAAAGAATTAGAACTGCTG
GTTCTTTAAGAGCTTTGTGTGATGACACTGTTTTGTTATTCCAACAATGTACTGGTTATGATAGAGTTAT
GGTTTACAGATTCGATGAACAAGGTCATGGTTTAGTTTTCTCTGAATGTCATGTCCCTGGTTTGGAATCT
TACTTCGGTAATAGATACCCATCCTCTACTGTTCCACAAATGGCTAGACAATTATACGTTAGACAAAGAG
TTAGAGTTTTGGTCGATGTTACTTACCAACCAGTTCCATTGGAACCAAGATTATCCCCATTGACTGGTAG
AGATTTAGATATGTCTGGTTGTTTCTTAAGATCTATGTCTCCTTGTCATTTGCAATTCTTGAAGGATATG
GGTGTTAGAGCTACTTTGGCCGTTTCTTTAGTTGTTGGTGGTAAGTTGTGGGGTTTGGTTGTTTGTCACC
ATTACTTGCCAAGATTCATTAGATTCGAATTAAGAGCTATCTGTAAGAGATTGGCTGAAAGAATTGCTAC
TAGAATTACCGCTTTAGAATCTTAACTCGAGGCGGCCGCACCCAGCTTTCTTGTACAAAGTGGTGTAGTT
AATTCATGATGGCCGCTGCAGGTCGACCTCGAGGGGGGGCCCGGTACCCAATTCGCCCTATAGTGAGTCG
TATTACGCGCGGATCCAGCTTTGGACTTCTTCGCCAGAGGTTTGGTCAAGTCTCCAATCAAGGTTGTCGG
CTTGTCTACCTTGCCAGAAATTTACGAAAAGATGGAAAAGGGTCAAATCGTTGGTAGATACGTTGTTGAC
ACTTCTAAATAAGCGAATTTCTTATGATTTATGATTTTTATTATTAAATAAGTTATAAAAAAAATAAGTG
TATACAAATTTTAAAGTGACTCTTAGGTTTTAAAACGAAAATTCTTATTCTTGAGTAACTCTTTCCTGTA
GGTCAGGTTGCTTTCTCAGGTATAGCATGAGGTCGCTCTTATTGACCACACCTCTACCGGCATGCCAATT
CACTGGCCGTCGTTTTACAACGTCGTGACTGGGAAAACCCTGGCGTTACCCAACTTAATCGCCTTGCAGC
ACATCCCCCTTTCGCCAGCTGGCGTAATAGCGAAGAGGCCCGCACCGATCGCCCTTCCCAACAGTTGCGC
AGCCTGAATGGCGAATGGCGCCTGATGCGGTATTTTCTCCTTACGCATCTGTGCGGTATTTCACACCGCA
TAATCGGATCGTACTTGTTACCCATCATTGAATTTTGAACATCCGAACCTGGGAGTTTTCCCTGAAACAG
ATAGTATATTTGAACCTGTATAATAATATATAGTCTAGCGCTTTACGGAAGACAATGTATGTATTTCGGT
TCCTGGAGAAACTATTGCATCTATTGCATAGGTAATCTTGCACGTCGCATCCCCGGTTCATTTTCTGCGT
TTCCATCTTGCACTTCAATAGCATATCTTTGTTAACGAAGCATCTGTGCTTCATTTTGTAGAACAAAAAT
GCAACGCGAGAGCGCTAATTTTTCAAACAAAGAATCTGAGCTGCATTTTTACAGAACAGAAATGCAACGC
GAAAGCGCTATTTTACCAACGAAGAATCTGTGCTTCATTTTTGTAAAACAAAAATGCAACGCGAGAGCGC
TAATTTTTCAAACAAAGAATCTGAGCTGCATTTTTACAGAACAGAAATGCAACGCGAGAGCGCTATTTTA
CCAACAAAGAATCTATACTTCTTTTTTGTTCTACAAAAATGCATCCCGAGAGCGCTATTTTTCTAACAAA
GCATCTTAGATTACTTTTTTTCTCCTTTGTGCGCTCTATAATGCAGTCTCTTGATAACTTTTTGCACTGT
AGGTCCGTTAAGGTTAGAAGAAGGCTACTTTGGTGTCTATTTTCTCTTCCATAAAAAAAGCCTGACTCCA
CTTCCCGCGTTTACTGATTACTAGCGAAGCTGCGGGTGCATTTTTTCAAGATAAAGGCATCCCCGATTAT
ATTCTATACCGATGTGGATTGCGCATACTTTGTGAACAGAAAGTGATAGCGTTGATGATTCTTCATTGGT
CAGAAAATTATGAACGGTTTCTTCTATTTTGTCTCTATATACTACGTATAGGAAATGTTTACATTTTCGT
ATTGTTTTCGATTCACTCTATGAATAGTTCTTACTACAATTTTTTTGTCTAAAGAGTAATACTAGAGATA
AACATAAAAAATGTAGAGGTCGAGTTTAGATGCAAGTTCAAGGAGCGAAAGGTGGATGGGTAGGTTATAT
AGGGATATAGCACAGAGATATATAGCAAAGAGATACTTTTGAGCAATGTTTGTGGAAGCGGTATTCGCAA
TATTTTAGTAGCTCGTTACAGTCCGGTGCGTTTTTGGTTTTTTGAAAGTGCGTCTTCAGAGCGCTTTTGG
TTTTCAAAAGCGCTCTGAAGTTCCTATACTTTCTAGCTAGAGAATAGGAACTTCGGAATAGGAACTTCAA
AGCGTTTCCGAAAACGAGCGCTTCCGAAAATGCAACGCGAGCTGCGCACATACAGCTCACTGTTCACGTC
GCACCTATATCTGCGTGTTGCCTGTATATATATATACATGAGAAGAACGGCATAGTGCGTGTTTATGCTT
AAATGCGTACTTATATGCGTCTATTTATGTAGGATGAAAGGTAGTCTAGTACCTCCTGTGATATTATCCC
ATTCCATGCGGGGTATCGTATGCTTCCTTCAGCACTACCCTTTAGCTGTTCTATATGCTGCCACTCCTCA
ATTGGATTAGTCTCATCCTTCAATGCTATCATTTCCTTTGATATTGGATCGATCCGATGATAAGCTGTCA
AACATGAGAATTGGGTAATAACTGATATAATTAAATTGAAGCTCTAATTTGTGAGTTTAGTATACATGCA
TTTACTTATAATACAGTTTTTTAGTTTTGCTGGCCGCATCTTCTCAAATATGCTTCCCAGCCTGCTTTTC
TGTAACGTTCACCCTCTACCTTAGCATCCCTTCCCTTTGCAAATAGTCCTCTTCCAACAATAATAATGTC
AGATCCTGTAGAGACCACATCATCCACGGTTCTATACTGTTGACCCAATGCGTCTCCCTTGTCATCTAAA
CCCACACCGGGTGTCATAATCAACCAATCGTAACCTTCATCTCTTCCACCCATGTCTCTTTGAGCAATAA
AGCCGATAACAAAATCTTTGTCGCTCTTCGCAATGTCAACAGTACCCTTAGTATATTCTCCAGTAGATAG
GGAGCCCTTGCATGACAATTCTGCTAACATCAAAAGGCCTCTAGGTTCCTTTGTTACTTCTTCTGCCGCC
TGCTTCAAACCGCTAACAATACCTGGGCCCACCACACCGTGTGCATTCGTAATGTCTGCCCATTCTGCTA
TTCTGTATACACCCGCAGAGTACTGCAATTTGACTGTATTACCAATGTCAGCAAATTTTCTGTCTTCGAA
GAGTAAAAAATTGTACTTGGCGGATAATGCCTTTAGCGGCTTAACTGTGCCCTCCATGGAAAAATCAGTC
AAGATATCCACATGTGTTTTTAGTAAACAAATTTTGGGACCTAATGCTTCAACTAACTCCAGTAATTCCT
TGGTGGTACGAACATCCAATGAAGCACACAAGTTTGTTTGCTTTTCGTGCATGATATTAAATAGCTTGGC
AGCAACAGGACTAGGATGAGTAGCAGCACGTTCCTTATATGTAGCTTTCGACATGATTTATCTTCGTTTC
CTGCATGTTTTTGTTCTGTGCAGTTGGGTTAAGAATACTGGGCAATTTCATGTTTCTTCAACACTACATA
TGCGTATATATACCAATCTAAGTCTGTGCTCCTTCCTTCGTTCTTCCTTCTGTTCGGAGATTACCGAATC
AAAAAAATTTCAAGGAAACCGAAATCAAAAAAAAGAATAAAAAAAAAATGATGAATTGAAAAGCTAATTC
TTGAAGACGAAAGGGCCTCGTGATACGCCTATTTTTATAGGTTAATGTCATGATAATAATGGTTTCTTAG
ACGTCAGGTGGCACTTTTCGGGGAAATGTGCGCGGAACCCCTATTTGTTTATTTTTCTAAATACATTCAA
ATATGTATCCGCTCATGAGACAATAACCCTGATAAATGCTTCAATAATATTGAAAAAGGAAGAGTATGAG
TATTCAACATTTCCGTGTCGCCCTTATTCCCTTTTTTGCGGCATTTTGCCTTCCTGTTTTTGCTCACCCA
GAAACGCTGGTGAAAGTAAAAGATGCTGAAGATCAGTTGGGTGCACGAGTGGGTTACATCGAACTGGATC
TCAACAGCGGTAAGATCCTTGAGAGTTTTCGCCCCGAAGAACGTTTTCCAATGATGAGCACTTTTAAAGT
TCTGCTATGTGGCGCGGTATTATCCCGTATTGACGCCGGGCAAGAGCAACTCGGTCGCCGCATACACTAT
TCTCAGAATGACTTGGTTGAGTACTCACCAGTCACAGAAAAGCATCTTACGGATGGCATGACAGTAAGAG
AATTATGCAGTGCTGCCATAACCATGAGTGATAACACTGCGGCCAACTTACTTCTGACAACGATCGGAGG
ACCGAAGGAGCTAACCGCTTTTTTGCACAACATGGGGGATCATGTAACTCGCCTTGATCGTTGGGAACCG
GAGCTGAATGAAGCCATACCAAACGACGAGCGTGACACCACGATGCCTGTAGCAATGGCAACAACGTTGC
GCAAACTATTAACTGGCGAACTACTTACTCTAGCTTCCCGGCAACAATTAATAGACTGGATGGAGGCGGA
TAAAGTTGCAGGACCACTTCTGCGCTCGGCCCTTCCGGCTGGCTGGTTTATTGCTGATAAATCTGGAGCC
GGTGAGCGTGGGTCTCGCGGTATCATTGCAGCACTGGGGCCAGATGGTAAGCCCTCCCGTATCGTAGTTA
TCTACACGACGGGGAGTCAGGCAACTATGGATGAACGAAATAGACAGATCGCTGAGATAGGTGCCTCACT
GATTAAGCATTGGTAACTGTCAGACCAAGTTTACTCATATATACTTTAGATTGATTTAAAACTTCATTTT
TAATTTAAAAGGATCTAGGTGAAGATCCTTTTTGATAATCTCATGACCAAAATCCCTTAACGTGAGTTTT
CGTTCCACTGAGCGTCAGACCCCGTAGAAAAGATCAAAGGATCTTCTTGAGATCCTTTTTTTCTGCGCGT
AATCTGCTGCTTGCAAACAAAAAAACCACCGCTACCAGCGGTGGTTTGTTTGCCGGATCAAGAGCTACCA
ACTCTTTTTCCGAAGGTAACTGGCTTCAGCAGAGCGCAGATACCAAATACTGTTCTTCTAGTGTAGCCGT
AGTTAGGCCACCACTTCAAGAACTCTGTAGCACCGCCTACATACCTCGCTCTGCTAATCCTGTTACCAGT
GGCTGCTGCCAGTGGCGATAAGTCGTGTCTTACCGGGTTGGACTCAAGACGATAGTTACCGGATAAGGCG
CAGCGGTCGGGCTGAACGGGGGGTTCGTGCACACAGCCCAGCTTGGAGCGAACGACCTACACCGAACTGA
GATACCTACAGCGTGAGCTATGAGAAAGCGCCACGCTTCCCGAAGGGAGAAAGGCGGACAGGTATCCGGT
AAGCGGCAGGGTCGGAACAGGAGAGCGCACGAGGGAGCTTCCAGGGGGAAACGCCTGGTATCTTTATAGT
CCTGTCGGGTTTCGCCACCTCTGACTTGAGCGTCGATTTTTGTGATGCTCGTCAGGGGGGCGGAGCCTAT
GGAAAAACGCCAGCAACGCGGCCTTTTTACGGTTCCTGGCCTTTTGCTGGCCTTTTGCTCACATGTTCTT
TCCTGCGTTATCCCCTGATTCTGTGGATAACCGTATTACCGCCTTTGAGTGAGCTGATACCGCTCGCCGC
AGCCGAACGACCGAGCGCAGCGAGTCAGTGAGCGAGGAAGCGGAAGAGCGCCCAATACGCAAACCGCCTC
TCCCCGCGCGTTGGCCGATTCATTAATGCAGCTGGCACGACAGGTTTCCCGACTGGAAAGCGGGCAGTGA
GCGCAACGCAATTAATGTGAGTTAGCTCACTCATTAGGCACCCCAGGCTTTACACTTTATGCTTCCGGCT
CGTATGTTGTGTGGAATTGTGAGCGGATAACAATTTCACACAGGAAACAGCTATGACCATGATTACGCCA
AGCTTACCGCATCAGGAAATTGTAAGCGTTAATATTTTGTTAAAATTCGCGTTAAATTTTTGTTAAATCA
GCTCATTTTTTAACCAATAGGCCGAAATCGGCAAAATCCCTTATAAATCAAAAGAATAGACCGAGATAGG
GT
[37 nt withheld, positions 7563-7599]
AAAGAACGTGGACTCCAACGTCAAAGG
[49 nt withheld, positions 7627-7675]
T
[91 nt withheld, positions 7677-7767]
G
[124 nt withheld, positions 7769-7892]
CCATTCGC
